>Addgene plasmid #67072 | pCellFree_G03 EBNA1BP2 | addgene partial sequence | sequence record 119589 | EGFP-N 5'-CGTCGCCGTCCAGCTCGACCAG-3'
GCCCTGCTTGTGCCGTGGTGATGGTGGTGATGGTGGTGACCAGAGGTGCCCATGGTTTTCACTTACGTGT
TTAATGTCTTTACAGACTTTATACATTACTGTCATGGTTAAATAAAATAAAATAAAATAAAATAAAATAA
AATAAAATAAAATAAAATAAAATAAAATAAACTTAAGATGTCCCTATAGTGAGTCGTATTAGACGTCAGG
TGGCACTTTTCGGGGAAATGTGCGCGGAACCCCTATTTGTTTATTTTTCTAAATACATTCAAATATGTAT
CCGCTCATGAGACAATAACCCTGATAAATGCTTCAATAATATTGAAAAAGGAAGAGTATGAGTATTCAAC
ATTTCCGTGTCGCCCTTATTCCCTTTTTTGCGGCATTTTGCCTTCCTGTTTTTGCTCACCCAGAAACGCT
GGTGAAAGTAAAAGATGCTGAAGATCAGTTGGGTGCACGAGTGGGTTACATCGAACTGGATCTCAACAGC
GGTAAGATCCTTGAGAGTTTTCGCCCCGAAGAACGTTTTCCAATGATGAGCACTTTTAAAGTTCTGCTAT
GTGGCGCGGTATTATCCCGTATTGACGCCGGGCAAGAGCAACTCGGTCGCCGCATACACTATTCTCAGAA
TGACTTGGTTGAGTACTCACCAGTCACAGAAAAGCATCTTACGGATGGCATGACAGTAAGAGAATTATGC
AGTGCTGCCATAACCATGAGTGATAACACTGCGGCCAACTTACTTCTGACAACGATCGGAGGACCGAAGG
AGCTAACCGCTTTTTTGCACAACATGGGGGATCATGTAACTCGCCTTGATCGTTGGGAACCGGAGCTGAA
TGAAGCCATACCAAACGACGAGCGTGACACCACGATGCCTGTAGCAATGGCAACAACGTTTGCGCAACTA
TAACTGGCGAACTACTTACTCTAGCTTCCCGGGCACCAATTATAGACTGGATGGAGGCGGATAAGTTGCA
GGACCACTTCTGCGCTCGGCCCTTCCGGCTGGCTGGTTATGGCTGATAAATCTGGAGCCGGTGAGCGTGG
GTCTCGCGGTATCATTGCACCCTGGGGCCAGATGGTAACCCCCCC
