>Addgene plasmid #67072 | pCellFree_G03 EBNA1BP2 | addgene partial sequence | sequence record 119590 | T7term 5'-GCTAGTTATTGCTCAGCGG-3'
GGGTACCACGCGTACCCAACACACGGACACATGCACGAACACGCATGCAGAGAGATCATACATCATCTAT
AGAGAAGTACACGTAAAAGTAAGACTCGTCGTCTGCCAGCTACAACCGAGAAGGCGACGTGAAAGGAACA
AGAAAGGAGGAGGAGGGCGGCCGCTTACACCACTTTGTACAAGAAAGTTGGGTAGTGTGTTCTGTTCTTC
ATCTTCTCTCTTGTTCGTTTTCCAGGTCTCTTATTTGACCCTTTCTTGCCAGGCCTCTTGAGGCCTCTGC
CATGAGCTGTCTTGGCCCGGAAGCTAGATACATCATCATAGCTCTCCCGAGTGTTCCACTTTGAGCCTTT
CTTCTTTCCACCAAAACCAAACTTCTGGTTTTTATACCGTCGTTTAGCACTGGGCCCCTTCCTCATCTGC
TGGCCTTTGGCTCCTGCCTTCTTGCGCTGTGCCAGAGGTTTCTGATCTCCCTCAAGGAAATCCAGTTTAT
CAGAGAAGCCTTTCTGATATTTCTTAATAGCATTCATCATATGGGCTTTCTCCTGCTGCCTCTTCTGAAG
AACCTCCGTTTGCACCTTCTTCCCGTATTTCCTAAGTGCTCGCAGTTGCTTAGCTTTTTCAGACCTCTCC
ATGGCAGCCTGTTTAGTCTGCAGCTTCTGTCGAATCTTCTGCATCTGCAGATCAGATTTGGCCATTTCCG
CAAAATAATCAGTGGGTCGCTTCGTAGGGACTTTGAGCTGATGGAGGCGGGGTAAGACTGCAAGCACTGC
GGCCTGGGCTTGGCGATAGAAACTCATCTCTCGCTGGAAGTCGTCTTCTGGATCAACAGCTTTCTGGTCC
TTGTTCTGAGGTGCTGGCGCCTCAGATCCACCGATCTCCGGTACCGGACCCAGTGTCACATCGAGCCTTT
CAACCCATTCCAGATCCCGCTTGAATTCTGCCAAACATTGCTTCAGGCCATTCACGTCGTTCACGGCCTT
CTTCGGCCCCTCTAGCACGACATTGAGGCCTGGCTTCAGAAGCCCTCGGGAAAACGCATCCTGCAACTCT
CTGTCTG
