>Addgene plasmid #67072 | pCellFree_G03 EBNA1BP2 | addgene partial sequence | sequence record 120531 | EGFP-C 5'-CATGGTCCTGCTGGAGTTCGTG-3'
GAGCTATACAAGCTGGAGGTGCTCTTCCAGGGTCCGACAAGTTTGTACAAAAAAGTTAGCATGGACACTC
CCCCGCTCTCGGATTCGGAGTCGGAATCCGATGAATCCCTTGTCACAGACAGAGAGTTGCAGGATGCGTT
TTCCCGAGGGCTTCTGAAGCCAGGCCTCAATGTCGTGCTAGAGGGGCCGAAGAAGGCCGTGAACGACGTG
AATGGCCTGAAGCAATGTTTGGCAGAATTCAAGCGGGATCTGGAATGGGTTGAAAGGCTCGATGTGACAC
TGGGTCCGGTACCGGAGATCGGTGGATCTGAGGCGCCAGCACCTCAGAACAAGGACCAGAAAGCTGTTGA
TCCAGAAGACGACTTCCAGCGAGAGATGAGTTTCTATCGCCAAGCCCAGGCCGCAGTGCTTGCAG
