[The description below was written by a language model from this plasmid's Addgene catalogue record.]
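Description:
pCellFree_G03 EBNA1BP2 is a cell-free expression plasmid built on the pCellFree_G03 backbone, designed to serve as a template for in vitro transcription and translation rather than for expression in living cells. It is propagated in E. coli as a high-copy plasmid under ampicillin selection. The record does not name the origin of replication, and no feature table is available, so any additional regulatory elements the backbone may carry, such as translation-enhancing leader sequences, cannot be confirmed here.

The insert is the human EBNA1BP2 gene, encoding EBNA1 binding protein 2 (also known as EBP2, NOBP or P40, a probable rRNA-processing protein). It was introduced by Gateway recombination cloning and is transcribed from a T7 promoter, so RNA synthesis depends on T7 RNA polymerase supplied in the reaction. The use of a T7 terminator primer for sequencing suggests that a T7 terminator lies downstream of the open reading frame. The backbone contributes two N-terminal fusion partners: a His tag, which can be used for affinity capture or detection, and EGFP, which gives a fluorescent readout of the product. Because both tags sit upstream of the insert, the protein is made as a His-EGFP-EBNA1BP2 fusion, allowing yield and integrity of the translated product to be followed by fluorescence.

The stated purpose is as a standard for cell-free expression benchmarking. The construct comes from a study comparing the performance of four cell-free protein expression systems, in which this kind of fluorescently tagged human open reading frame serves as a common test template across the different systems.
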