Addgene plasmid #67072: pCellFree_G03 EBNA1BP2
Purpose: Standard for cell-free expression benchmarking.
Depositing lab: Kirill Alexandrov. Depositing organization: University of Queensland. Publication: Performance benchmarking of four cell-free protein expression systems. Gagoski D, Polinkovsky ME, Mureev S, Kunert A, Johnston W, Gambin Y, Alexandrov K. Biotechnol Bioeng. 2015 Aug 24. doi: 10.1002/bit.25814. PubMed 26301602.
Backbone
  Vector backbone: pCellFree_G03
  Vector type: Cell-free expression
Growth in bacteria
  Bacterial resistance: Ampicillin, 100 μg/mL
  Growth temperature: 37°C
  Growth strain: DH5alpha
  Copy number: High Copy
Gene/Insert
  Gene/Insert name: EBNA1BP2 EBNA1BP2 EBNA1 binding protein 2 (alt name: Probable rRNA-processing protein EBP2)
  Species: H. sapiens (human)
  Entrez Gene: EBNA1BP2 (a.k.a. EBP2, NOBP, P40)
  Promoter: T7
  Tag / fusion protein: His (N terminal on backbone); EGFP (N terminal on backbone)
  Cloning method: Gateway Cloning
  Sequencing primers: 5′ EGFP-C; 3′ T7 terminal
Terms and licenses: Academic/Nonprofit Terms; Industry Terms: Not Available to Industry
How to cite: pCellFree_G03 EBNA1BP2 was a gift from Kirill Alexandrov (Addgene plasmid # 67072 ; http://n2t.net/addgene:67072 ; RRID:Addgene_67072)
